LOCUS       Exported 4179 bp ds-DNA circular SYN 12-MAY-2021
DEFINITION  gateway entry vector for making N-terminal YFP-miniTurbo fusions
            with nuclear and non-nuclear proteins.
ACCESSION   .
VERSION     .
KEYWORDS    pENTR_L1-YFP-miniTurbo-L2
SOURCE      synthetic DNA construct
  ORGANISM  synthetic DNA construct
REFERENCE   1 (bases 1 to 4179)
  AUTHORS   Mair A, Xu SL, Branon TC, Ting AY, Bergmann DC
  TITLE     Proximity labeling of protein complexes and cell type-specific
            organellar proteomes in Arabidopsis enabled by TurboID.
  JOURNAL   Elife. 2019 Sep 19;8. pii: 47864. doi: 10.7554/eLife.47864.
  PUBMED    31535972
REFERENCE   2 (bases 1 to 4179)
  AUTHORS   .
  TITLE     Direct Submission
  JOURNAL   Exported May 12, 2021 from SnapGene Server 1.1.58
            http://www.snapgene.com
FEATURES             Location/Qualifiers
     source          1..4179
                     /organism="synthetic DNA construct"
                     /mol_type="other DNA"
     primer_bind     1..17
                     /label=M13 fwd
                     /note="common sequencing primer, one of multiple similar
                     variants"
     protein_bind    33..132
                     /gene="mutant version of attL"
                     /label=attL1
                     /bound_moiety="LR Clonase(TM)"
                     /note="recombination site for the Gateway(R) LR reaction"
     CDS             153..869
                     /codon_start=1
                     /product="enhanced YFP"
                     /label=EYFP
                     /note="mammalian codon-optimized"
                     /translation="MVSKGEELFTGVVPILVELDGDVNGHKFSVSGEGEGDATYGKLTL
                     KFICTTGKLPVPWPTLVTTFGYGLQCFARYPDHMKQHDFFKSAMPEGYVQERTIFFKDD
                     GNYKTRAEVKFEGDTLVNRIELKGIDFKEDGNILGHKLEYNYNSHNVYIMADKQKNGIK
                     VNFKIRHNIEDGSVQLADHYQQNTPIGDGPVLLPDNHYLSYQSALSKDPNEKRDHMVLL
                     EFVTAAGITLGMDELYK"
     primer_bind     complement(198..219)
                     /label=EGFP-N
                     /note="EGFP, reverse primer"
     primer_bind     complement(459..478)
                     /label=EXFP-R
                     /note="For distinguishing EGFP variants, reverse primer"
     primer_bind     806..827
                     /label=EGFP-C
                     /note="EGFP, forward primer"
     CDS             915..956
                     /codon_start=1
                     /product="epitope tag from simian virus 5"
                     /label=V5 tag
                     /translation="GKPIPNPLLGLDST"
     CDS             963..1733
                     /codon_start=1
                     /product="N-terminally truncated mutant of the E. coli
                     biotin ligase BioID engineered for improved catalytic
                     efficiency (Branon et al., 2018)"
                     /label=miniTurbo
                     /translation="IPLLNAKQILGQLDGGSVAVLPVVDSTNQYLLDRIGELKSGDACI
                     AEYQQAGRGSRGRKWFSPFGANLYLSMFWRLKRGPAAIGLGPVIGIVMAEALRKLGADK
                     VRVKWPNDLYLQDRKLAGILVELAGITGDAAQIVIGAGINVAMRRVEESVVNQGWITLQ
                     EAGINLDRNTLAAMLIRELRAALELFEQEGLAPYLSRWEKLDNFINRPVKLIIGDKEIF
                     GISRGIDKQGALLLEQDGVIKPWMGGEISLRSAEK"
     protein_bind    complement(1768..1867)
                     /gene="mutant version of attL"
                     /label=attL2
                     /bound_moiety="LR Clonase(TM)"
                     /note="recombination site for the Gateway(R) LR reaction"
     primer_bind     complement(1884..1903)
                     /label=T7
                     /note="T7 promoter, forward primer"
     promoter        complement(1885..1903)
                     /label=T7 promoter
                     /note="promoter for bacteriophage T7 RNA polymerase"
     primer_bind     complement(1908..1924)
                     /label=M13 rev
                     /note="common sequencing primer, one of multiple similar
                     variants"
     primer_bind     complement(1908..1924)
                     /label=M13 Reverse
                     /note="In lacZ gene. Also called M13-rev"
     primer_bind     complement(2026..2045)
                     /label=pENTR-R
                     /note="pENTR vectors, reverse primer"
     CDS             2037..2846
                     /codon_start=1
                     /gene="aph(3')-Ia"
                     /product="aminoglycoside phosphotransferase"
                     /label=KanR
                     /note="confers resistance to kanamycin in bacteria or G418
                     (Geneticin(R)) in eukaryotes"
                     /translation="MSHIQRETSRPRLNSNMDADLYGYKWARDNVGQSGATIYRLYGKP
                     DAPELFLKHGKGSVANDVTDEMVRLNWLTEFMPLPTIKHFIRTPDDAWLLTTAIPGKTA
                     FQVLEEYPDSGENIVDALAVFLRRLHSIPVCNCPFNSDRVFRLAQAQSRMNNGLVDASD
                     FDDERNGWPVEQVWKEMHKLLPFSPDSVVTHGDFSLDNLIFDEGKLIGCIDVGRVGIAD
                     RYQDLAILWNCLGEFSPSLQKRLFQKYGIDNPDMNKLQFHLMLDEFF"
     primer_bind     complement(2104..2123)
                     /label=Kan-R
                     /note="Kanamycin resistance gene, reverse primer"
     rep_origin      2993..3581
                     /direction=RIGHT
                     /label=ori
                     /note="high-copy-number ColE1/pMB1/pBR322/pUC origin of
                     replication"
     primer_bind     3482..3501
                     /label=pBR322ori-F
                     /note="pBR322 origin, forward primer"
     primer_bind     3735..3752
                     /label=L4440
                     /note="L4440 vector, forward primer"
     terminator      3911..3938
                     /label=rrnB T2 terminator
                     /note="transcription terminator T2 from the E. coli rrnB
                     gene"
     terminator      4030..4116
                     /gene="Escherichia coli rrnB"
                     /label=rrnB T1 terminator
                     /note="transcription terminator T1 from the E. coli rrnB
                     gene"
     primer_bind     4165..8
                     /label=M13/pUC Forward
                     /note="In lacZ gene"
     primer_bind     4179..17
                     /label=M13 Forward
                     /note="In lacZ gene. Also called M13-F20 or M13 (-21)
                     Forward"
ORIGIN
        1 gtaaaacgac ggccagtctt aagctcgggc cccaaataat gattttattt tgactgatag
       61 tgacctgttc gttgcaacaa attgatgagc aatgcttttt tataatgcca actttgtaca
      121 aaaaagcagg ctccgcggcc gcccccttca ccatggtgag caagggcgag gagctgttca
      181 ccggggtggt gcccatcctg gtcgagctgg acggcgacgt aaacggccac aagttcagcg
      241 tgtccggcga gggcgagggc gatgccacct acggcaagct gaccctgaag ttcatctgca
      301 ccaccggcaa gctgcccgtg ccctggccca ccctcgtgac caccttcggc tacggcctgc
      361 agtgcttcgc ccgctacccc gaccacatga agcagcacga cttcttcaag tccgccatgc
      421 ccgaaggcta cgtccaggag cgcaccatct tcttcaagga cgacggcaac tacaagaccc
      481 gcgccgaggt gaagttcgag ggcgacaccc tggtgaaccg catcgagctg aagggcatcg
      541 acttcaagga ggacggcaac atcctggggc acaagctgga gtacaactac aacagccaca
      601 acgtctatat catggccgac aagcagaaga acggcatcaa ggtgaacttc aagatccgcc
      661 acaacatcga ggacggcagc gtgcagctcg ccgaccacta ccagcagaac acccccatcg
      721 gcgacggccc cgtgctgctg cccgacaacc actacctgag ctaccagtcc gccctgagca
      781 aagaccccaa cgagaagcgc gatcacatgg tcctgctgga gttcgtgacc gccgccggga
      841 tcactctcgg catggacgag ctgtacaagg ctaagggtgg gcgcgccggt ggaggcggtt
      901 caggaggtgg catgggcaag cccatcccca accccctgct gggcctggac agcaccgcta
      961 gcatcccgct gctgaacgct aaacagattc tgggacagct ggacggcggg agcgtggcag
     1021 tcctgcctgt ggtcgactcc accaatcagt acctgctgga tcgaatcggc gagctgaaga
     1081 gtggggatgc ttgcattgca gaatatcagc aggcagggag aggaagcaga gggaggaaat
     1141 ggttctctcc ttttggagct aacctgtacc tgagtatgtt ttggcgcctg aagcggggac
     1201 cagcagcaat cggcctgggc ccggtcatcg gaattgtcat ggcagaagcg ctgcgaaagc
     1261 tgggagcaga caaggtgcga gtcaaatggc ccaatgacct gtatctgcag gatagaaagc
     1321 tggcaggcat cctggtggag ctggccggaa taacaggcga tgctgcacag atcgtcattg
     1381 gcgccgggat taacgtggct atgaggcgcg tggaggaaag cgtggtcaat cagggctgga
     1441 tcacactgca ggaagcaggg attaacctgg acaggaatac tctggccgct atgctgatcc
     1501 gagagctgcg ggcagccctg gaactgttcg agcaggaagg cctggctcca tatctgtcac
     1561 ggtgggagaa gctggataac ttcatcaata gacccgtgaa gctgatcatt ggggacaaag
     1621 agattttcgg gattagccgg gggattgata aacagggagc cctgctgctg gaacaggacg
     1681 gagttatcaa accctggatg ggcggagaaa tcagtctgcg gtctgccgaa aagggaggcg
     1741 gtggaagcgg cggaggtggg cgcgccgacc cagctttctt gtacaaagtt ggcattataa
     1801 gaaagcattg cttatcaatt tgttgcaacg aacaggtcac tatcagtcaa aataaaatca
     1861 ttatttgcca tccagctgat atcccctata gtgagtcgta ttacatggtc atagctgttt
     1921 cctggcagct ctggcccgtg tctcaaaatc tctgatgtta cattgcacaa gataaaaata
     1981 tatcatcatg aacaataaaa ctgtctgctt acataaacag taatacaagg ggtgttatga
     2041 gccatattca acgggaaacg tcgaggccgc gattaaattc caacatggat gctgatttat
     2101 atgggtataa atgggctcgc gataatgtcg ggcaatcagg tgcgacaatc tatcgcttgt
     2161 atgggaagcc cgatgcgcca gagttgtttc tgaaacatgg caaaggtagc gttgccaatg
     2221 atgttacaga tgagatggtc agactaaact ggctgacgga atttatgcct cttccgacca
     2281 tcaagcattt tatccgtact cctgatgatg catggttact caccactgcg atccccggaa
     2341 aaacagcatt ccaggtatta gaagaatatc ctgattcagg tgaaaatatt gttgatgcgc
     2401 tggcagtgtt cctgcgccgg ttgcattcga ttcctgtttg taattgtcct tttaacagcg
     2461 atcgcgtatt tcgtctcgct caggcgcaat cacgaatgaa taacggtttg gttgatgcga
     2521 gtgattttga tgacgagcgt aatggctggc ctgttgaaca agtctggaaa gaaatgcata
     2581 aacttttgcc attctcaccg gattcagtcg tcactcatgg tgatttctca cttgataacc
     2641 ttatttttga cgaggggaaa ttaataggtt gtattgatgt tggacgagtc ggaatcgcag
     2701 accgatacca ggatcttgcc atcctatgga actgcctcgg tgagttttct ccttcattac
     2761 agaaacggct ttttcaaaaa tatggtattg ataatcctga tatgaataaa ttgcagtttc
     2821 atttgatgct cgatgagttt ttctaatcag aattggttaa ttggttgtaa cactggcaga
     2881 gcattacgct gacttgacgg gacggcgcaa gctcatgacc aaaatccctt aacgtgagtt
     2941 acgcgtcgtt ccactgagcg tcagaccccg tagaaaagat caaaggatct tcttgagatc
     3001 ctttttttct gcgcgtaatc tgctgcttgc aaacaaaaaa accaccgcta ccagcggtgg
     3061 tttgtttgcc ggatcaagag ctaccaactc tttttccgaa ggtaactggc ttcagcagag
     3121 cgcagatacc aaatactgtt cttctagtgt agccgtagtt aggccaccac ttcaagaact
     3181 ctgtagcacc gcctacatac ctcgctctgc taatcctgtt accagtggct gctgccagtg
     3241 gcgataagtc gtgtcttacc gggttggact caagacgata gttaccggat aaggcgcagc
     3301 ggtcgggctg aacggggggt tcgtgcacac agcccagctt ggagcgaacg acctacaccg
     3361 aactgagata cctacagcgt gagctatgag aaagcgccac gcttcccgaa gggagaaagg
     3421 cggacaggta tccggtaagc ggcagggtcg gaacaggaga gcgcacgagg gagcttccag
     3481 ggggaaacgc ctggtatctt tatagtcctg tcgggtttcg ccacctctga cttgagcgtc
     3541 gatttttgtg atgctcgtca ggggggcgga gcctatggaa aaacgccagc aacgcggcct
     3601 ttttacggtt cctggccttt tgctggcctt ttgctcacat gttctttcct gcgttatccc
     3661 ctgattctgt ggataaccgt attaccgcct ttgagtgagc tgataccgct cgccgcagcc
     3721 gaacgaccga gcgcagcgag tcagtgagcg aggaagcgga agagcgccca atacgcaaac
     3781 cgcctctccc cgcgcgttgg ccgattcatt aatgcagctg gcacgacagg tttcccgact
     3841 ggaaagcggg cagtgagcgc aacgcaatta atacgcgtac cgctagccag gaagagtttg
     3901 tagaaacgca aaaaggccat ccgtcaggat ggccttctgc ttagtttgat gcctggcagt
     3961 ttatggcggg cgtcctgccc gccaccctcc gggccgttgc ttcacaacgt tcaaatccgc
     4021 tcccggcgga tttgtcctac tcaggagagc gttcaccgac aaacaacaga taaaacgaaa
     4081 ggcccagtct tccgactgag cctttcgttt tatttgatgc ctggcagttc cctactctcg
     4141 cgttaacgct agcatggatg ttttcccagt cacgacgtt
//
