[The description below was written by a language model from this plasmid's Addgene catalogue record and the feature table of its GenBank file.]
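Description:
pENTR_L1-YFP-miniTurbo-L2 is a 4179 bp Gateway entry clone built on the pENTR backbone. It is maintained in E. coli through a high-copy ColE1/pUC-type origin and selected with kanamycin via an aminoglycoside phosphotransferase gene. The rrnB T1 and T2 terminators sit upstream of the cloning region, where they limit read-through transcription into the insert. M13 forward and reverse primer sites flank the cassette for sequence verification. A T7 promoter lies just outside attL2 and points back toward the insert in antisense orientation. The record lists no promoter for the cassette itself, so expression depends on the destination vector it is recombined into.

The payload lies between attL1 and attL2, the sites used in the LR Clonase reaction. It is a single fusion module made up of enhanced YFP (mammalian codon-optimized), a GS linker, a V5 epitope tag, and miniTurbo, with a second GS linker at the C-terminal end. miniTurbo is a 771 bp engineered derivative of the E. coli biotin ligase BirA. It is human codon-optimized, lacks the first 63 residues, and carries a dozen point substitutions that raise its catalytic efficiency for promiscuous biotinylation. This coding sequence was subcloned from an earlier V5-miniTurbo mammalian expression plasmid.

The stated purpose is to make N-terminal YFP-miniTurbo fusions with nuclear and non-nuclear proteins; the trailing linker would separate the tag from a downstream partner. In such fusions, YFP reports localization, V5 allows immunodetection, and miniTurbo biotinylates neighbouring proteins for affinity capture and mass spectrometry. The associated work applied this proximity labeling approach to protein complexes and cell type-specific organellar proteomes in Arabidopsis.
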