Addgene plasmid #127352: pENTR_L1-YFP-miniTurbo-L2
Purpose: gateway entry vector for making N-terminal YFP-miniTurbo fusions with nuclear and non-nuclear proteins
Depositing lab: Dominique Bergmann. Depositing organization: Stanford University. Publication: Proximity labeling of protein complexes and cell type-specific organellar proteomes in Arabidopsis enabled by TurboID. Mair A, Xu SL, Branon TC, Ting AY, Bergmann DC. Elife. 2019 Sep 19;8. pii: 47864. doi: 10.7554/eLife.47864. PubMed 31535972.
Backbone
  Vector backbone: pENTR
  Total vector size (bp): 4179
  Vector type: gateway entry vector
Growth in bacteria
  Bacterial resistance: Kanamycin, 50 μg/mL
  Growth temperature: 37°C
  Growth strain: DH5alpha
  Copy number: High Copy
Gene/Insert
  Gene/Insert name: miniTurbo (BirA mutant)
  Species: BirA from E. coli, codon optimized for human and mutated
  Insert size (bp): 771
  Mutation: aa1-63 deleted; Q65P, I87V, R118S, E140K, Q141R, S150G, L151P, V160A, T192A, K194I, M209V, I305V
  Promoter: no promoter
  Tag / fusion protein: YFP (N terminal on insert); GS linker (N terminal on insert); V5 (N terminal on insert); GS linker (C terminal on insert)
  Cloning method: Unknown
  Sequencing primers: 5′ M13 fw; 3′ M13 rv
Resource information
  A portion of this plasmid was derived from a plasmid made by: miniTurbo was obtained from Alice Ting's lab at Stanford University (cloned from V5-miniTurbo-NES_pCDNA3, Addgene catalog #107170).
Terms and licenses: Academic/Nonprofit Terms; Industry Terms: Not Available to Industry
How to cite: pENTR_L1-YFP-miniTurbo-L2 was a gift from Dominique Bergmann (Addgene plasmid # 127352 ; http://n2t.net/addgene:127352 ; RRID:Addgene_127352)
